LOCUS       Exported 7540 bp ds-DNA circular SYN 13-MAY-2021
DEFINITION  Expresses dSp Cas9 fused to truncated RTA activation domain.
ACCESSION   .
VERSION     .
KEYWORDS    dSp-Rta 100-175
SOURCE      synthetic DNA construct
  ORGANISM  synthetic DNA construct
REFERENCE   1 (bases 1 to 7540)
  TITLE     Church Lab CRISPR plasmids 2017
REFERENCE   2 (bases 1 to 7540)
  AUTHORS   .
  TITLE     Direct Submission
  JOURNAL   Exported May 13, 2021 from SnapGene Server 1.1.58
            http://www.snapgene.com
FEATURES             Location/Qualifiers
     source          1..7540
                     /organism="synthetic DNA construct"
                     /mol_type="other DNA"
     enhancer        110..489
                     /label=CMV enhancer
                     /note="human cytomegalovirus immediate early enhancer"
     promoter        490..693
                     /label=CMV promoter
                     /note="human cytomegalovirus (CMV) immediate early
                     promoter"
     primer_bind     644..664
                     /label=CMV-F
                     /note="Human CMV immediate early promoter, forward primer"
     primer_bind     690..714
                     /label=LNCX
                     /note="Human CMV promoter, forward primer"
     regulatory      802..811
                     /regulatory_class="other"
                     /note="vertebrate consensus sequence for strong initiation
                     of translation (Kozak, 1987)"
     CDS             808..4911
                     /codon_start=1
                     /product="catalytically dead mutant of the Cas9
                     endonuclease from the Streptococcus pyogenes Type II
                     CRISPR/Cas system"
                     /label=Cas9m4
                     /note="RNA-guided DNA-binding protein that lacks
                     endonuclease activity due to the mutations D10A, D839A,
                     H840A, and N863A (Mali et al., 2013)"
                     /translation="MDKKYSIGLAIGTNSVGWAVITDEYKVPSKKFKVLGNTDRHSIKK
                     NLIGALLFDSGETAEATRLKRTARRRYTRRKNRICYLQEIFSNEMAKVDDSFFHRLEES
                     FLVEEDKKHERHPIFGNIVDEVAYHEKYPTIYHLRKKLVDSTDKADLRLIYLALAHMIK
                     FRGHFLIEGDLNPDNSDVDKLFIQLVQTYNQLFEENPINASGVDAKAILSARLSKSRRL
                     ENLIAQLPGEKKNGLFGNLIALSLGLTPNFKSNFDLAEDAKLQLSKDTYDDDLDNLLAQ
                     IGDQYADLFLAAKNLSDAILLSDILRVNTEITKAPLSASMIKRYDEHHQDLTLLKALVR
                     QQLPEKYKEIFFDQSKNGYAGYIDGGASQEEFYKFIKPILEKMDGTEELLVKLNREDLL
                     RKQRTFDNGSIPHQIHLGELHAILRRQEDFYPFLKDNREKIEKILTFRIPYYVGPLARG
                     NSRFAWMTRKSEETITPWNFEEVVDKGASAQSFIERMTNFDKNLPNEKVLPKHSLLYEY
                     FTVYNELTKVKYVTEGMRKPAFLSGEQKKAIVDLLFKTNRKVTVKQLKEDYFKKIECFD
                     SVEISGVEDRFNASLGTYHDLLKIIKDKDFLDNEENEDILEDIVLTLTLFEDREMIEER
                     LKTYAHLFDDKVMKQLKRRRYTGWGRLSRKLINGIRDKQSGKTILDFLKSDGFANRNFM
                     QLIHDDSLTFKEDIQKAQVSGQGDSLHEHIANLAGSPAIKKGILQTVKVVDELVKVMGR
                     HKPENIVIEMARENQTTQKGQKNSRERMKRIEEGIKELGSQILKEHPVENTQLQNEKLY
                     LYYLQNGRDMYVDQELDINRLSDYDVAAIVPQSFLKDDSIDNKVLTRSDKARGKSDNVP
                     SEEVVKKMKNYWRQLLNAKLITQRKFDNLTKAERGGLSELDKAGFIKRQLVETRQITKH
                     VAQILDSRMNTKYDENDKLIREVKVITLKSKLVSDFRKDFQFYKVREINNYHHAHDAYL
                     NAVVGTALIKKYPKLESEFVYGDYKVYDVRKMIAKSEQEIGKATAKYFFYSNIMNFFKT
                     EITLANGEIRKRPLIETNGETGEIVWDKGRDFATVRKVLSMPQVNIVKKTEVQTGGFSK
                     ESILPKRNSDKLIARKKDWDPKKYGGFDSPTVAYSVLVVAKVEKGKSKKLKSVKELLGI
                     TIMERSSFEKNPIDFLEAKGYKEVKKDLIIKLPKYSLFELENGRKRMLASAGELQKGNE
                     LALPSKYVNFLYLASHYEKLKGSPEDNEQKQLFVEQHKHYLDEIIEQISEFSKRVILAD
                     ANLDKVLSAYNKHRDKPIREQAENIIHLFTLTNLGAPAAFKYFDTTIDRKRYTSTKEVL
                     DATLIHQSITGLYETRIDLSQLGGD"
     CDS             4924..4944
                     /codon_start=1
                     /product="nuclear localization signal of SV40 (simian virus
                     40) large T antigen"
                     /label=SV40 NLS
                     /translation="PKKKRKV"
     primer_bind     complement(5254..5273)
                     /label=TK-pA-R
                     /note="Thymidine kinase polyA, reverse primer"
     polyA_signal    5298..5346
                     /label=HSV TK poly(A) signal
                     /note="herpes simplex virus thymidine kinase
                     polyadenylation signal (Cole and Stacy, 1985)"
     rep_origin      complement(5660..6248)
                     /direction=LEFT
                     /label=ori
                     /note="high-copy-number ColE1/pMB1/pBR322/pUC origin of
                     replication"
     primer_bind     complement(5740..5759)
                     /label=pBR322ori-F
                     /note="pBR322 origin, forward primer"
     CDS             complement(6419..7279)
                     /codon_start=1
                     /gene="bla"
                     /product="beta-lactamase"
                     /label=AmpR
                     /note="confers resistance to ampicillin, carbenicillin, and
                     related antibiotics"
                     /translation="MSIQHFRVALIPFFAAFCLPVFAHPETLVKVKDAEDQLGARVGYI
                     ELDLNSGKILESFRPEERFPMMSTFKVLLCGAVLSRIDAGQEQLGRRIHYSQNDLVEYS
                     PVTEKHLTDGMTVRELCSAAITMSDNTAANLLLTTIGGPKELTAFLHNMGDHVTRLDRW
                     EPELNEAIPNDERDTTMPVAMATTLRKLLTGELLTLASRQQLIDWMEADKVAGPLLRSA
                     LPAGWFIADKSGAGERGSRGIIAALGPDGKPSRIVVIYTTGSQATMDERNRQIAEIGAS
                     LIKHW"
     primer_bind     7042..7061
                     /label=Amp-R
                     /note="Ampicillin resistance gene, reverse primer"
     promoter        complement(7280..7384)
                     /gene="bla"
                     /label=AmpR promoter
     primer_bind     complement(7459..7478)
                     /label=pRS-marker
                     /note="pRS vectors, use to sequence yeast selectable
                     marker"
ORIGIN
        1 aaaatttaag ctacaacaag gcaaggcttg accgacaatt gcatgaagaa tctgcttagg
       61 gttaggcgtt ttgcgctgct tcgcgatgta cgggccagat atacgcgttg acattgatta
      121 ttgactagtt attaatagta atcaattacg gggtcattag ttcatagccc atatatggag
      181 ttccgcgtta cataacttac ggtaaatggc ccgcctggct gaccgcccaa cgacccccgc
      241 ccattgacgt caataatgac gtatgttccc atagtaacgc caatagggac tttccattga
      301 cgtcaatggg tggagtattt acggtaaact gcccacttgg cagtacatca agtgtatcat
      361 atgccaagta cgccccctat tgacgtcaat gacggtaaat ggcccgcctg gcattatgcc
      421 cagtacatga ccttatggga ctttcctact tggcagtaca tctacgtatt agtcatcgct
      481 attaccatgg tgatgcggtt ttggcagtac atcaatgggc gtggatagcg gtttgactca
      541 cggggatttc caagtctcca ccccattgac gtcaatggga gtttgttttg gcaccaaaat
      601 caacgggact ttccaaaatg tcgtaacaac tccgccccat tgacgcaaat gggcggtagg
      661 cgtgtacggt gggaggtcta tataagcaga gctcgtttag tgaaccgtca gatcgcctgg
      721 agacgccatc cacgctgttt tgacctccat agaagacacc gggaccgatc cagcctccgg
      781 actctagagg atcgaaccct tgccaccatg gacaagaagt actccattgg gctcgctatc
      841 ggcacaaaca gcgtcggctg ggccgtcatt acggacgagt acaaggtgcc gagcaaaaaa
      901 ttcaaagttc tgggcaatac cgatcgccac agcataaaga agaacctcat tggcgccctc
      961 ctgttcgact ccggggagac ggccgaagcc acgcggctca aaagaacagc acggcgcaga
     1021 tatacccgca gaaagaatcg gatctgctac ctgcaggaga tctttagtaa tgagatggct
     1081 aaggtggatg actctttctt ccataggctg gaggagtcct ttttggtgga ggaggataaa
     1141 aagcacgagc gccacccaat ctttggcaat atcgtggacg aggtggcgta ccatgaaaag
     1201 tacccaacca tatatcatct gaggaagaag cttgtagaca gtactgataa ggctgacttg
     1261 cggttgatct atctcgcgct ggcgcatatg atcaaatttc ggggacactt cctcatcgag
     1321 ggggacctga acccagacaa cagcgatgtc gacaaactct ttatccaact ggttcagact
     1381 tacaatcagc ttttcgaaga gaacccgatc aacgcatccg gagttgacgc caaagcaatc
     1441 ctgagcgcta ggctgtccaa atcccggcgg ctcgaaaacc tcatcgcaca gctccctggg
     1501 gagaagaaga acggcctgtt tggtaatctt atcgccctgt cactcgggct gacccccaac
     1561 tttaaatcta acttcgacct ggccgaagat gccaagcttc aactgagcaa agacacctac
     1621 gatgatgatc tcgacaatct gctggcccag atcggcgacc agtacgcaga cctttttttg
     1681 gcggcaaaga acctgtcaga cgccattctg ctgagtgata ttctgcgagt gaacacggag
     1741 atcaccaaag ctccgctgag cgctagtatg atcaagcgct atgatgagca ccaccaagac
     1801 ttgactttgc tgaaggccct tgtcagacag caactgcctg agaagtacaa ggaaattttc
     1861 ttcgatcagt ctaaaaatgg ctacgccgga tacattgacg gcggagcaag ccaggaggaa
     1921 ttttacaaat ttattaagcc catcttggaa aaaatggacg gcaccgagga gctgctggta
     1981 aagcttaaca gagaagatct gttgcgcaaa cagcgcactt tcgacaatgg aagcatcccc
     2041 caccagattc acctgggcga actgcacgct atcctcaggc ggcaagagga tttctacccc
     2101 tttttgaaag ataacaggga aaagattgag aaaatcctca catttcggat accctactat
     2161 gtaggccccc tcgcccgggg aaattccaga ttcgcgtgga tgactcgcaa atcagaagag
     2221 accatcactc cctggaactt cgaggaagtc gtggataagg gggcctctgc ccagtccttc
     2281 atcgaaagga tgactaactt tgataaaaat ctgcctaacg aaaaggtgct tcctaaacac
     2341 tctctgctgt acgagtactt cacagtttat aacgagctca ccaaggtcaa atacgtcaca
     2401 gaagggatga gaaagccagc attcctgtct ggagagcaga agaaagctat cgtggacctc
     2461 ctcttcaaga cgaaccggaa agttaccgtg aaacagctca aagaagacta tttcaaaaag
     2521 attgaatgtt tcgactctgt tgaaatcagc ggagtggagg atcgcttcaa cgcatccctg
     2581 ggaacgtatc acgatctcct gaaaatcatt aaagacaagg acttcctgga caatgaggag
     2641 aacgaggaca ttcttgagga cattgtcctc acccttacgt tgtttgaaga tagggagatg
     2701 attgaagaac gcttgaaaac ttacgctcat ctcttcgacg acaaagtcat gaaacagctc
     2761 aagaggcgcc gatatacagg atgggggcgg ctgtcaagaa aactgatcaa tgggatccga
     2821 gacaagcaga gtggaaagac aatcctggat tttcttaagt ccgatggatt tgccaaccgg
     2881 aacttcatgc agttgatcca tgatgactct ctcaccttta aggaggacat ccagaaagca
     2941 caagtttctg gccaggggga cagtcttcac gagcacatcg ctaatcttgc aggtagccca
     3001 gctatcaaaa agggaatact gcagaccgtt aaggtcgtgg atgaactcgt caaagtaatg
     3061 ggaaggcata agcccgagaa tatcgttatc gagatggccc gagagaacca aactacccag
     3121 aagggacaga agaacagtag ggaaaggatg aagaggattg aagagggtat aaaagaactg
     3181 gggtcccaaa tccttaagga acacccagtt gaaaacaccc agcttcagaa tgagaagctc
     3241 tacctgtact acctgcagaa cggcagggac atgtacgtgg atcaggaact ggacatcaat
     3301 cggctctccg actacgacgt ggctgctatc gtgccccagt cttttctcaa agatgattct
     3361 attgataata aagtgttgac aagatccgat aaagctagag ggaagagtga taacgtcccc
     3421 tcagaagaag ttgtcaagaa aatgaaaaat tattggcggc agctgctgaa cgccaaactg
     3481 atcacacaac ggaagttcga taatctgact aaggctgaac gaggtggcct gtctgagttg
     3541 gataaagccg gcttcatcaa aaggcagctt gttgagacac gccagatcac caagcacgtg
     3601 gcccaaattc tcgattcacg catgaacacc aagtacgatg aaaatgacaa actgattcga
     3661 gaggtgaaag ttattactct gaagtctaag ctggtctcag atttcagaaa ggactttcag
     3721 ttttataagg tgagagagat caacaattac caccatgcgc atgatgccta cctgaatgca
     3781 gtggtaggca ctgcacttat caaaaaatat cccaagcttg aatctgaatt tgtttacgga
     3841 gactataaag tgtacgatgt taggaaaatg atcgcaaagt ctgagcagga aataggcaag
     3901 gccaccgcta agtacttctt ttacagcaat attatgaatt ttttcaagac cgagattaca
     3961 ctggccaatg gagagattcg gaagcgacca cttatcgaaa caaacggaga aacaggagaa
     4021 atcgtgtggg acaagggtag ggatttcgcg acagtccgga aggtcctgtc catgccgcag
     4081 gtgaacatcg ttaaaaagac cgaagtacag accggaggct tctccaagga aagtatcctc
     4141 ccgaaaagga acagcgacaa gctgatcgca cgcaaaaaag attgggaccc caagaaatac
     4201 ggcggattcg attctcctac agtcgcttac agtgtactgg ttgtggccaa agtggagaaa
     4261 gggaagtcta aaaaactcaa aagcgtcaag gaactgctgg gcatcacaat catggagcga
     4321 tcaagcttcg aaaaaaaccc catcgacttt ctcgaggcga aaggatataa agaggtcaaa
     4381 aaagacctca tcattaagct tcccaagtac tctctctttg agcttgaaaa cggccggaaa
     4441 cgaatgctcg ctagtgcggg cgagctgcag aaaggtaacg agctggcact gccctctaaa
     4501 tacgttaatt tcttgtatct ggccagccac tatgaaaagc tcaaagggtc tcccgaagat
     4561 aatgagcaga agcagctgtt cgtggaacaa cacaaacact accttgatga gatcatcgag
     4621 caaataagcg aattctccaa aagagtgatc ctcgccgacg ctaacctcga taaggtgctt
     4681 tctgcttaca ataagcacag ggataagccc atcagggagc aggcagaaaa cattatccac
     4741 ttgtttactc tgaccaactt gggcgcgcct gcagccttca agtacttcga caccaccata
     4801 gacagaaagc ggtacacctc tacaaaggag gtcctggacg ccacactgat tcatcagtca
     4861 attacggggc tctatgaaac aagaatcgac ctctctcagc tcggtggaga cagcagggct
     4921 gaccccaaga agaagaggaa ggtgagtggt ggaggaagtg gcgggtcagg gtcggtcaaa
     4981 gcccttcggg agatggccga tactgtgatt ccccagaagg aagaggctgc aatctgtggc
     5041 caaatggacc tttcccatcc gcccccaagg ggccatctgg atgagctgac aaccacactt
     5101 gagtccatga ccgaggatct gaacctggac tcacccctga ccccggaatt gaacgagatt
     5161 ctggatacct tcctgaacga cgagtgcctc ttgcatgcct agaagaattc gatccctacc
     5221 ggttagtaat gagtttaaac gggggaggct aactgaaaca cggaaggaga caataccgga
     5281 aggaacccgc gctatgacgg caataaaaag acagaataaa acgcacgggt gttgggtcgt
     5341 ttgttcataa acgcggggtt cggtcccagg gctggcactc tgtcgatacc ccaccgagac
     5401 cccattgggg ccaatacgcc cgcgtttctt ccttttcccc accccacccc ccaagttcgg
     5461 gtgaaggccc agggctcgca gccaacgtcg gggcggcagg ccctccatag tcggtcgttc
     5521 ggctgcggcg agcggtatca gctcactcaa aggcggtaat acggttatcc acagaatcag
     5581 gggataacgc aggaaagaac atgtgagcaa aaggccagca aaaggccagg aaccgtaaaa
     5641 aggccgcgtt gctggcgttt ttccataggc tccgcccccc tgacgagcat cacaaaaatc
     5701 gacgctcaag tcagaggtgg cgaaacccga caggactata aagataccag gcgtttcccc
     5761 ctggaagctc cctcgtgcgc tctcctgttc cgaccctgcc gcttaccgga tacctgtccg
     5821 cctttctccc ttcgggaagc gtggcgcttt ctcatagctc acgctgtagg tatctcagtt
     5881 cggtgtaggt cgttcgctcc aagctgggct gtgtgcacga accccccgtt cagcccgacc
     5941 gctgcgcctt atccggtaac tatcgtcttg agtccaaccc ggtaagacac gacttatcgc
     6001 cactggcagc agccactggt aacaggatta gcagagcgag gtatgtaggc ggtgctacag
     6061 agttcttgaa gtggtggcct aactacggct acactagaag aacagtattt ggtatctgcg
     6121 ctctgctgaa gccagttacc ttcggaaaaa gagttggtag ctcttgatcc ggcaaacaaa
     6181 ccaccgctgg tagcggtggt ttttttgttt gcaagcagca gattacgcgc agaaaaaaag
     6241 gatctcaaga agatcctttg atcttttcta cggggtctga cgctcagtgg aacgaaaact
     6301 cacgttaagg gattttggtc atgagattat caaaaaggat cttcacctag atccttttaa
     6361 attaaaaatg aagttttaaa tcaatctaaa gtatatatga gtaaacttgg tctgacagtt
     6421 accaatgctt aatcagtgag gcacctatct cagcgatctg tctatttcgt tcatccatag
     6481 ttgcctgact ccccgtcgtg tagataacta cgatacggga gggcttacca tctggcccca
     6541 gtgctgcaat gataccgcga gacccacgct caccggctcc agatttatca gcaataaacc
     6601 agccagccgg aagggccgag cgcagaagtg gtcctgcaac tttatccgcc tccatccagt
     6661 ctattaattg ttgccgggaa gctagagtaa gtagttcgcc agttaatagt ttgcgcaacg
     6721 ttgttgccat tgctacaggc atcgtggtgt cacgctcgtc gtttggtatg gcttcattca
     6781 gctccggttc ccaacgatca aggcgagtta catgatcccc catgttgtgc aaaaaagcgg
     6841 ttagctcctt cggtcctccg atcgttgtca gaagtaagtt ggccgcagtg ttatcactca
     6901 tggttatggc agcactgcat aattctctta ctgtcatgcc atccgtaaga tgcttttctg
     6961 tgactggtga gtactcaacc aagtcattct gagaatagtg tatgcggcga ccgagttgct
     7021 cttgcccggc gtcaatacgg gataataccg cgccacatag cagaacttta aaagtgctca
     7081 tcattggaaa acgttcttcg gggcgaaaac tctcaaggat cttaccgctg ttgagatcca
     7141 gttcgatgta acccactcgt gcacccaact gatcttcagc atcttttact ttcaccagcg
     7201 tttctgggtg agcaaaaaca ggaaggcaaa atgccgcaaa aaagggaata agggcgacac
     7261 ggaaatgttg aatactcata ctcttccttt ttcaatatta ttgaagcatt tatcagggtt
     7321 attgtctcat gagcggatac atatttgaat gtatttagaa aaataaacaa ataggggttc
     7381 cgcgcacatt tccccgaaaa gtgccacctg acgtcgacgg atcgggagat ctcccgatcc
     7441 cctatggtgc actctcagta caatctgctc tgatgccgca tagttaagcc agtatctgct
     7501 ccctgcttgt gtgttggagg tcgctgagta gtgcgcgagc
//
