>Addgene plasmid #99667 | dSp-Rta 100-175 | depositor full sequence | sequence record 192043 | dSp-Rta 100-175 sequence 7540 bps
GTTAGGCGTTTTGCGCTGCTTCGCGATGTACGGGCCAGATATACGCGTTGACATTGATTATTGACTAGTT
ATTAATAGTAATCAATTACGGGGTCATTAGTTCATAGCCCATATATGGAGTTCCGCGTTACATAACTTAC
GGTAAATGGCCCGCCTGGCTGACCGCCCAACGACCCCCGCCCATTGACGTCAATAATGACGTATGTTCCC
ATAGTAACGCCAATAGGGACTTTCCATTGACGTCAATGGGTGGAGTATTTACGGTAAACTGCCCACTTGG
CAGTACATCAAGTGTATCATATGCCAAGTACGCCCCCTATTGACGTCAATGACGGTAAATGGCCCGCCTG
GCATTATGCCCAGTACATGACCTTATGGGACTTTCCTACTTGGCAGTACATCTACGTATTAGTCATCGCT
ATTACCATGGTGATGCGGTTTTGGCAGTACATCAATGGGCGTGGATAGCGGTTTGACTCACGGGGATTTC
CAAGTCTCCACCCCATTGACGTCAATGGGAGTTTGTTTTGGCACCAAAATCAACGGGACTTTCCAAAATG
TCGTAACAACTCCGCCCCATTGACGCAAATGGGCGGTAGGCGTGTACGGTGGGAGGTCTATATAAGCAGA
GCTCGTTTAGTGAACCGTCAGATCGCCTGGAGACGCCATCCACGCTGTTTTGACCTCCATAGAAGACACC
GGGACCGATCCAGCCTCCGGACTCTAGAGGATCGAACCCTTGCCACCATGGACAAGAAGTACTCCATTGG
GCTCGCTATCGGCACAAACAGCGTCGGCTGGGCCGTCATTACGGACGAGTACAAGGTGCCGAGCAAAAAA
TTCAAAGTTCTGGGCAATACCGATCGCCACAGCATAAAGAAGAACCTCATTGGCGCCCTCCTGTTCGACT
CCGGGGAGACGGCCGAAGCCACGCGGCTCAAAAGAACAGCACGGCGCAGATATACCCGCAGAAAGAATCG
GATCTGCTACCTGCAGGAGATCTTTAGTAATGAGATGGCTAAGGTGGATGACTCTTTCTTCCATAGGCTG
GAGGAGTCCTTTTTGGTGGAGGAGGATAAAAAGCACGAGCGCCACCCAATCTTTGGCAATATCGTGGACG
AGGTGGCGTACCATGAAAAGTACCCAACCATATATCATCTGAGGAAGAAGCTTGTAGACAGTACTGATAA
GGCTGACTTGCGGTTGATCTATCTCGCGCTGGCGCATATGATCAAATTTCGGGGACACTTCCTCATCGAG
GGGGACCTGAACCCAGACAACAGCGATGTCGATAAACTCTTTATCCAACTGGTTCAGACTTACAATCAGC
TTTTCGAAGAGAACCCGATCAACGCATCCGGAGTTGACGCCAAAGCAATCCTGAGCGCTAGGCTGTCCAA
ATCCCGGCGGCTCGAAAACCTCATCGCACAGCTCCCTGGGGAGAAGAAGAACGGCCTGTTTGGTAATCTT
ATCGCCCTGTCACTCGGGCTGACCCCCAACTTTAAATCTAACTTCGACCTGGCCGAAGATGCCAAGCTTC
AACTGAGCAAAGACACCTACGATGATGATCTCGACAATCTGCTGGCCCAGATCGGCGACCAGTACGCAGA
CCTTTTTTTGGCGGCAAAGAACCTGTCAGACGCCATTCTGCTGAGTGATATTCTGCGAGTGAACACGGAG
ATCACCAAAGCTCCGCTGAGCGCTAGTATGATCAAGCGCTATGATGAGCACCACCAAGACTTGACTTTGC
TGAAGGCCCTTGTCAGACAGCAACTGCCTGAGAAGTACAAGGAAATTTTCTTCGATCAGTCTAAAAATGG
CTACGCCGGATACATTGACGGCGGAGCAAGCCAGGAGGAATTTTACAAATTTATTAAGCCCATCTTGGAA
AAAATGGACGGCACCGAGGAGCTGCTGGTAAAGCTTAACAGAGAAGATCTGTTGCGCAAACAGCGCACTT
TCGACAATGGAAGCATCCCCCACCAGATTCACCTGGGCGAACTGCACGCTATCCTCAGGCGGCAAGAGGA
TTTCTACCCCTTTTTGAAAGATAACAGGGAAAAGATTGAGAAAATCCTCACATTTCGGATACCCTACTAT
GTAGGCCCCCTCGCCCGGGGAAATTCCAGATTCGCGTGGATGACTCGCAAATCAGAAGAGACCATCACTC
CCTGGAACTTCGAGGAAGTCGTGGATAAGGGGGCCTCTGCCCAGTCCTTCATCGAAAGGATGACTAACTT
TGATAAAAATCTGCCTAACGAAAAGGTGCTTCCTAAACACTCTCTGCTGTACGAGTACTTCACAGTTTAT
AACGAGCTCACCAAGGTCAAATACGTCACAGAAGGGATGAGAAAGCCAGCATTCCTGTCTGGAGAGCAGA
AGAAAGCTATCGTGGACCTCCTCTTCAAGACGAACCGGAAAGTTACCGTGAAACAGCTCAAAGAAGACTA
TTTCAAAAAGATTGAATGTTTCGACTCTGTTGAAATCAGCGGAGTGGAGGATCGCTTCAACGCATCCCTG
GGAACGTATCACGATCTCCTGAAAATCATTAAAGACAAGGACTTCCTGGACAATGAGGAGAACGAGGACA
TTCTTGAGGACATTGTCCTCACCCTTACGTTGTTTGAAGATAGGGAGATGATTGAAGAACGCTTGAAAAC
TTACGCTCATCTCTTCGACGACAAAGTCATGAAACAGCTCAAGAGGCGCCGATATACAGGATGGGGGCGG
CTGTCAAGAAAACTGATCAATGGGATCCGAGACAAGCAGAGTGGAAAGACAATCCTGGATTTTCTTAAGT
CCGATGGATTTGCCAACCGGAACTTCATGCAGTTGATCCATGATGACTCTCTCACCTTTAAGGAGGACAT
CCAGAAAGCACAAGTTTCTGGCCAGGGGGACAGTCTTCACGAGCACATCGCTAATCTTGCAGGTAGCCCA
GCTATCAAAAAGGGAATACTGCAGACCGTTAAGGTCGTGGATGAACTCGTCAAAGTAATGGGAAGGCATA
AGCCCGAGAATATCGTTATCGAGATGGCCCGAGAGAACCAAACTACCCAGAAGGGACAGAAGAACAGTAG
GGAAAGGATGAAGAGGATTGAAGAGGGTATAAAAGAACTGGGGTCCCAAATCCTTAAGGAACACCCAGTT
GAAAACACCCAGCTTCAGAATGAGAAGCTCTACCTGTACTACCTGCAGAACGGCAGGGACATGTACGTGG
ATCAGGAACTGGACATCAATCGGCTCTCCGACTACGACGTGGCTGCTATCGTGCCCCAGTCTTTTCTCAA
AGATGATTCTATTGATAATAAAGTGTTGACAAGATCCGATAAAGCTAGAGGGAAGAGTGATAACGTCCCC
TCAGAAGAAGTTGTCAAGAAAATGAAAAATTATTGGCGGCAGCTGCTGAACGCCAAACTGATCACACAAC
GGAAGTTCGATAATCTGACTAAGGCTGAACGAGGTGGCCTGTCTGAGTTGGATAAAGCCGGCTTCATCAA
AAGGCAGCTTGTTGAGACACGCCAGATCACCAAGCACGTGGCCCAAATTCTCGATTCACGCATGAACACC
AAGTACGATGAAAATGACAAACTGATTCGAGAGGTGAAAGTTATTACTCTGAAGTCTAAGCTGGTCTCAG
ATTTCAGAAAGGACTTTCAGTTTTATAAGGTGAGAGAGATCAACAATTACCACCATGCGCATGATGCCTA
CCTGAATGCAGTGGTAGGCACTGCACTTATCAAAAAATATCCCAAGCTTGAATCTGAATTTGTTTACGGA
GACTATAAAGTGTACGATGTTAGGAAAATGATCGCAAAGTCTGAGCAGGAAATAGGCAAGGCCACCGCTA
AGTACTTCTTTTACAGCAATATTATGAATTTTTTCAAGACCGAGATTACACTGGCCAATGGAGAGATTCG
GAAGCGACCACTTATCGAAACAAACGGAGAAACAGGAGAAATCGTGTGGGACAAGGGTAGGGATTTCGCG
ACAGTCCGGAAGGTCCTGTCCATGCCGCAGGTGAACATCGTTAAAAAGACCGAAGTACAGACCGGAGGCT
TCTCCAAGGAAAGTATCCTCCCGAAAAGGAACAGCGACAAGCTGATCGCACGCAAAAAAGATTGGGACCC
CAAGAAATACGGCGGATTCGATTCTCCTACAGTCGCTTACAGTGTACTGGTTGTGGCCAAAGTGGAGAAA
GGGAAGTCTAAAAAACTCAAAAGCGTCAAGGAACTGCTGGGCATCACAATCATGGAGCGATCAAGCTTCG
AAAAAAACCCCATCGACTTTCTCGAGGCGAAAGGATATAAAGAGGTCAAAAAAGACCTCATCATTAAGCT
TCCCAAGTACTCTCTCTTTGAGCTTGAAAACGGCCGGAAACGAATGCTCGCTAGTGCGGGCGAGCTGCAG
AAAGGTAACGAGCTGGCACTGCCCTCTAAATACGTTAATTTCTTGTATCTGGCCAGCCACTATGAAAAGC
TCAAAGGGTCTCCCGAAGATAATGAGCAGAAGCAGCTGTTCGTGGAACAACACAAACACTACCTTGATGA
GATCATCGAGCAAATAAGCGAATTCTCCAAAAGAGTGATCCTCGCCGACGCTAACCTCGATAAGGTGCTT
TCTGCTTACAATAAGCACAGGGATAAGCCCATCAGGGAGCAGGCAGAAAACATTATCCACTTGTTTACTC
TGACCAACTTGGGCGCGCCTGCAGCCTTCAAGTACTTCGACACCACCATAGACAGAAAGCGGTACACCTC
TACAAAGGAGGTCCTGGACGCCACACTGATTCATCAGTCAATTACGGGGCTCTATGAAACAAGAATCGAC
CTCTCTCAGCTCGGTGGAGACAGCAGGGCTGACCCCAAGAAGAAGAGGAAGGTGAGTGGTGGAGGAAGTG
GCGGGTCAGGGTCGGTCAAAGCCCTTCGGGAGATGGCCGATACTGTGATTCCCCAGAAGGAAGAGGCTGC
AATCTGTGGCCAAATGGACCTTTCCCATCCGCCCCCAAGGGGCCATCTGGATGAGCTGACAACCACACTT
GAGTCCATGACCGAGGATCTGAACCTGGACTCACCCCTGACCCCGGAATTGAACGAGATTCTGGATACCT
TCCTGAACGACGAGTGCCTCTTGCATGCCTAGAAGAATTCGATCCCTACCGGTTAGTAATGAGTTTAAAC
GGGGGAGGCTAACTGAAACACGGAAGGAGACAATACCGGAAGGAACCCGCGCTATGACGGCAATAAAAAG
ACAGAATAAAACGCACGGGTGTTGGGTCGTTTGTTCATAAACGCGGGGTTCGGTCCCAGGGCTGGCACTC
TGTCGATACCCCACCGAGACCCCATTGGGGCCAATACGCCCGCGTTTCTTCCTTTTCCCCACCCCACCCC
CCAAGTTCGGGTGAAGGCCCAGGGCTCGCAGCCAACGTCGGGGCGGCAGGCCCTCCATAGTCGGTCGTTC
GGCTGCGGCGAGCGGTATCAGCTCACTCAAAGGCGGTAATACGGTTATCCACAGAATCAGGGGATAACGC
AGGAAAGAACATGTGAGCAAAAGGCCAGCAAAAGGCCAGGAACCGTAAAAAGGCCGCGTTGCTGGCGTTT
TTCCATAGGCTCCGCCCCCCTGACGAGCATCACAAAAATCGACGCTCAAGTCAGAGGTGGCGAAACCCGA
CAGGACTATAAAGATACCAGGCGTTTCCCCCTGGAAGCTCCCTCGTGCGCTCTCCTGTTCCGACCCTGCC
GCTTACCGGATACCTGTCCGCCTTTCTCCCTTCGGGAAGCGTGGCGCTTTCTCATAGCTCACGCTGTAGG
TATCTCAGTTCGGTGTAGGTCGTTCGCTCCAAGCTGGGCTGTGTGCACGAACCCCCCGTTCAGCCCGACC
GCTGCGCCTTATCCGGTAACTATCGTCTTGAGTCCAACCCGGTAAGACACGACTTATCGCCACTGGCAGC
AGCCACTGGTAACAGGATTAGCAGAGCGAGGTATGTAGGCGGTGCTACAGAGTTCTTGAAGTGGTGGCCT
AACTACGGCTACACTAGAAGGACAGTATTTGGTATCTGCGCTCTGCTGAAGCCAGTTACCTTCGGAAAAA
GAGTTGGTAGCTCTTGATCCGGCAAACAAACCACCGCTGGTAGCGGTGGTTTTTTTGTTTGCAAGCAGCA
GATTACGCGCAGAAAAAAAGGATCTCAAGAAGATCCTTTGATCTTTTCTACGGGGTCTGACGCTCAGTGG
AACGAAAACTCACGTTAAGGGATTTTGGTCATGAGATTATCAAAAAGGATCTTCACCTAGATCCTTTTAA
ATTAAAAATGAAGTTTTAAATCAATCTAAAGTATATATGAGTAAACTTGGTCTGACAGTTACCAATGCTT
AATCAGTGAGGCACCTATCTCAGCGATCTGTCTATTTCGTTCATCCATAGTTGCCTGACTCCCCGTCGTG
TAGATAACTACGATACGGGAGGGCTTACCATCTGGCCCCAGTGCTGCAATGATACCGCGAGACCCACGCT
CACCGGCTCCAGATTTATCAGCAATAAACCAGCCAGCCGGAAGGGCCGAGCGCAGAAGTGGTCCTGCAAC
TTTATCCGCCTCCATCCAGTCTATTAATTGTTGCCGGGAAGCTAGAGTAAGTAGTTCGCCAGTTAATAGT
TTGCGCAACGTTGTTGCCATTGCTACAGGCATCGTGGTGTCACGCTCGTCGTTTGGTATGGCTTCATTCA
GCTCCGGTTCCCAACGATCAAGGCGAGTTACATGATCCCCCATGTTGTGCAAAAAAGCGGTTAGCTCCTT
CGGTCCTCCGATCGTTGTCAGAAGTAAGTTGGCCGCAGTGTTATCACTCATGGTTATGGCAGCACTGCAT
AATTCTCTTACTGTCATGCCATCCGTAAGATGCTTTTCTGTGACTGGTGAGTACTCAACCAAGTCATTCT
GAGAATAGTGTATGCGGCGACCGAGTTGCTCTTGCCCGGCGTCAATACGGGATAATACCGCGCCACATAG
CAGAACTTTAAAAGTGCTCATCATTGGAAAACGTTCTTCGGGGCGAAAACTCTCAAGGATCTTACCGCTG
TTGAGATCCAGTTCGATGTAACCCACTCGTGCACCCAACTGATCTTCAGCATCTTTTACTTTCACCAGCG
TTTCTGGGTGAGCAAAAACAGGAAGGCAAAATGCCGCAAAAAAGGGAATAAGGGCGACACGGAAATGTTG
AATACTCATACTCTTCCTTTTTCAATATTATTGAAGCATTTATCAGGGTTATTGTCTCATGAGCGGATAC
ATATTTGAATGTATTTAGAAAAATAAACAAATAGGGGTTCCGCGCACATTTCCCCGAAAAGTGCCACCTG
ACGTCGACGGATCGGGAGATCTCCCGATCCCCTATGGTCGACTCTCAGTACAATCTGCTCTGATGCCGCA
TAGTTAAGCCAGTATCTGCTCCCTGCTTGTGTGTTGGAGGTCGCTGAGTAGTGCGCGAGCAAAATTTAAG
CTACAACAAGGCAAGGCTTGACCGACAATTGCATGAAGAATCTGCTTAGG
Features (pLannotate 1.2.2; 10 found; start..end, strand, type, name):
     50..429     +  enhancer       CMV enhancer: human cytomegalovirus immediate early enhancer
    430..633     +  promoter       CMV promoter: human cytomegalovirus (CMV) immediate early promoter
    748..4851    +  CDS            Cas9m4: catalytically dead mutant of the Cas9 endonuclease from the Streptococcus pyogenes Type II CRISPR/Cas system RNA-guided DNA-binding protein that lacks endonuclease activity due to the mutations D10A, D839A, H840A, and N863A (Mali et al., 2013)
   4915..5139    +  CDS            Rta AD (fragment): transcriptional activation domain from the human herpesvirus 4 (Epstein-Barr virus) replication and transcription activator Rta/BRLF1 (Hardwick et al., 1992; Chavez et al., 2015)
   5238..5286    +  polyA_signal   HSV TK poly(A) signal: herpes simplex virus thymidine kinase polyadenylation signal (Cole and Stacy, 1985)
   5377..5393    -  polyA_signal   bGH poly(A) signal (fragment): bovine growth hormone polyadenylation signal
   5600..6188    -  rep_origin     ori: high-copy-number ColE1/pMB1/pBR322/pUC origin of replication
   6359..7219    -  CDS            AmpR: β-lactamase; bla; confers resistance to ampicillin, carbenicillin, and related antibiotics
   7220..7324    -  promoter       AmpR promoter: bla
   7391..7435    -  misc_feature   bom (fragment): basis of mobility region from pBR322
