[The description below was written by a language model from this plasmid's Addgene catalogue record, the feature table of its GenBank file and pLannotate feature annotations shown in this document.]
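Description:
dSp-Rta 100-175 is a 7.5 kb mammalian expression plasmid that produces a nuclease-dead Streptococcus pyogenes Cas9 fused at its C terminus to a shortened fragment of the Rta transcriptional activation domain. The backbone is listed as pBR322. It carries a ColE1/pMB1-family origin of replication and a beta-lactamase gene with its own promoter for ampicillin selection in E. coli, plus a fragment of the pBR322 bom region. The catalogue entry lists the plasmid as low copy, whereas the feature annotation labels the origin generically as high-copy. No mammalian selection marker is annotated, which suggests use by transient transfection.

The expression cassette is driven by the human cytomegalovirus immediate early enhancer and promoter, followed by a Kozak consensus sequence. The open reading frame encodes the Cas9m4 variant, which carries the D10A, D839A, H840A and N863A substitutions. This variant keeps RNA-guided DNA binding but cannot cleave DNA. Downstream come an SV40 large T antigen nuclear localization signal and a 225 bp segment, about 75 residues, of the activation domain from the Epstein-Barr virus Rta/BRLF1 protein. The cassette ends in an HSV thymidine kinase polyadenylation signal. The plasmid name gives the truncation as 100-175, while the tag field gives 101-175. The two feature tables describe the same sequence with coordinates offset by 60 bp. Only the automated annotation marks the Rta fragment, and only the GenBank record marks the NLS.

No guide RNA cassette is annotated, so a guide would have to be supplied separately to direct the fusion to a target promoter for CRISPR-based gene activation. According to the associated publication title, the truncation comes from work on designing a compact Cas9 activator small enough for AAV delivery. This plasmid itself has no annotated AAV ITRs.
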