Addgene plasmid #99667: dSp-Rta 100-175
Purpose: Expresses dSp Cas9 fused to truncated RTA activation domain
Depositing lab: George Church. Depositing organization: Harvard Medical School. Publication: Rational design of a compact CRISPR-Cas9 activator for AAV-mediated delivery. Vora S, Cheng J, Xiao R, VanDusen NJ, Quintino L, Pu WT, Vandenberghe LH, Chavez A, Church G. bioRxiv 2018. 298620 10.1101/298620.
Backbone
  Vector backbone: pBR322
  Vector type: Mammalian Expression
Growth in bacteria
  Bacterial resistance: Ampicillin, 100 μg/mL
  Growth temperature: 37°C
  Growth strain: DH5alpha
  Copy number: Low Copy
Gene/Insert
  Gene/Insert name: dCas9
  Species: Synthetic
  Mutation: dead Cas9
  Tag / fusion protein: truncated RTA activation domain (101-175) (C terminal on insert)
  Cloning method: Restriction Enzyme; 5′ cloning site unknown (unknown if destroyed); 3′ cloning site unknown (unknown if destroyed)
Terms and licenses: Academic/Nonprofit Terms; Industry Terms: Not Available to Industry
Depositor comments: Please visit https://doi.org/10.1101/298620 for bioRxiv preprint.
How to cite: dSp-Rta 100-175 was a gift from George Church (Addgene plasmid # 99667 ; http://n2t.net/addgene:99667 ; RRID:Addgene_99667)
